Addgene plasmid #247337: pEF1α-H2B-PAmCherry-FRT
Purpose: Expresses photoactivatable H2B-Cherry under EF1 promoter and can be integrated into FRT site
Depositing lab: Kazuhiro Maeshima. Depositing organization: National Institute of Genetics. Publication: Dynamic Organization of Chromatin Domains Revealed by Super-Resolution Live-Cell Imaging. Nozaki T, Imai R, Tanbo M, Nagashima R, Tamura S, Tani T, Joti Y, Tomita M, Hibino K, Kanemaki MT, Wendt KS, Okada Y, Nagai T, Maeshima K. Mol Cell. 2017 Jul 20;67(2):282-293.e7. doi: 10.1016/j.molcel.2017.06.018. Epub 2017 Jul 14. PubMed 28712725.
Backbone
  Vector backbone: pEF5
  Backbone manufacturer: Invitrogen, Cat#V602020
  Vector type: Mammalian Expression
  Selectable markers: Hygromycin
Growth in bacteria
  Bacterial resistance: Ampicillin, 100 μg/mL
  Growth temperature: 37°C
  Growth strain: DH5alpha
  Copy number: High Copy
Gene/Insert
  Gene/Insert name: H2B (H2BC11)
  Species: H. sapiens (human)
  Insert size (bp): 1107
  Entrez Gene: H2BC11 (a.k.a. H2B/r, H2BFR, H2BJ, HIST1H2BJ)
  Promoter: EF1α
  Tag / fusion protein: PAmCherry (C terminal on insert)
  Cloning method: Other
  Sequencing primers: 5′ T7
Terms and licenses: Academic/Nonprofit Terms; Industry Terms: Not Available to Industry
How to cite: pEF1α-H2B-PAmCherry-FRT was a gift from Kazuhiro Maeshima (Addgene plasmid # 247337 ; http://n2t.net/addgene:247337 ; RRID:Addgene_247337)
