[The description below was written by a language model from this plasmid's Addgene catalogue record and pLannotate feature annotations shown in this document.]
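Description:
pEF1α-H2B-PAmCherry-FRT is a mammalian expression plasmid of about 6.9 kb, built on the commercial pEF5 FRT-targeting backbone and designed for site-specific integration into a genomic FRT site. It is propagated in E. coli at high copy through a ColE1/pUC-type origin and selected with ampicillin via the β-lactamase gene. The annotation also picks up short backbone remnants (f1 ori, lac regulatory elements, and SV40 and CMV fragments) that appear to have no designed function.

The payload is human histone H2B (H2BC11/HIST1H2BJ) fused at its C terminus to PAmCherry, a photoactivatable monomeric red fluorescent protein. The strong constitutive human EF-1α promoter drives the fusion, and a bovine growth hormone polyadenylation signal terminates it. A T7 promoter just upstream of the insert serves as a sequencing primer site. A V5 epitope tag from the backbone is annotated downstream of PAmCherry, but the record does not indicate whether it is in frame with the fusion.

Downstream lies a single FRT site placed directly before a hygromycin resistance coding sequence and an SV40 poly(A) signal, with no full promoter annotated in front of it. In this arrangement, FLP recombinase inserts the plasmid into an FRT site in a suitable host cell line. Hygromycin resistance would then be expected to depend on promoter elements at the genomic target site, so selection favours correct single-copy integrants.

The stated purpose is stable expression of photoactivatable H2B. The associated publication concerns super-resolution live-cell imaging of chromatin domain organisation and dynamics, where sparse photoactivation of labelled histones is the kind of approach that allows individual nucleosomes to be localised and tracked.
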