Features (pLannotate 1.2.2; 22 found; start..end, strand, type, name):
     45..422     +  CDS            H2B: human histone H2B; HIST1H2BJ
    441..1151    +  CDS            PAmCherry: photoactivatable monomeric derivative of DsRed fluorescent protein mammalian codon-optimized
   1218..1259    +  CDS            V5 tag: epitope tag from simian virus 5
   1303..1527    +  polyA_signal   bGH poly(A) signal: bovine growth hormone polyadenylation signal
   1531..1552    +  promoter       SV40 promoter (fragment): SV40 enhancer and early promoter
   1573..1806    +  rep_origin     f1 ori (fragment) (sequence partly withheld): f1 bacteriophage origin of replication; arrow indicates direction of (+) strand synthesis
   1811..1858    +  protein_bind   FRT: FLP-mediated recombination occurs in the 8-bp core sequence TCTAGAAA (Turan and Bode, 2011). FLP recombinase from the Saccharomyces cerevisiae 2μ plasmid
   1866..2888    +  CDS            HygR: aminoglycoside phosphotransferase from E. coli; aph(4)-Ia; confers resistance to hygromycin
   2898..3023    +  CDS            ble (fragment): BLE_KLEPN - Experimental evidence at protein level: Swiss-Prot protein existence level 1. Binding protein with a strong affinity to the bleomycin family of antibiotics. Binds to CL990; an antimitotic-antibiotic compound. From Klebsiella pneumoniae.
   3018..3139    +  polyA_signal   SV40 poly(A) signal: SV40 polyadenylation signal
   3212..3228    -  protein_bind   lac operator: The lac repressor binds to the lac operator to inhibit transcription in E. coli. This inhibition can be relieved by adding lactose or isopropyl-β-D-thiogalactopyranoside (IPTG). lac repressor encoded by lacI
   3236..3266    -  promoter       lac promoter: promoter for the E. coli lac operon
   3281..3302    -  protein_bind   CAP binding site: CAP binding activates transcription in the presence of cAMP. E. coli catabolite activator protein
   3315..3407    -  CDS            lacI (fragment): lac repressor; lacI; The lac repressor binds to the lac operator to inhibit transcription in E. coli. This inhibition can be relieved by adding lactose or isopropyl-β-D-thiogalactopyranoside (IPTG).
   3590..4178    -  rep_origin     ori: high-copy-number ColE1/pMB1/pBR322/pUC origin of replication
   4349..5209    -  CDS            AmpR: β-lactamase; bla; confers resistance to ampicillin, carbenicillin, and related antibiotics
   5210..5314    -  promoter       AmpR promoter: bla
   5373..5425    -  misc_feature   bom (fragment): basis of mobility region from pBR322
   5580..5598    +  enhancer       CMV enhancer (fragment): human cytomegalovirus immediate early enhancer
   5623..5689    +  CDS            small t antigen (fragment): SV40 (simian virus 40) small t antigen
   5696..6874    +  promoter       EF-1α promoter: strong constitutive promoter for human elongation factor EF-1α
   6891..6909    +  promoter       T7 promoter: promoter for bacteriophage T7 RNA polymerase
>Addgene plasmid #247337 | pEF1α-H2B-PAmCherry-FRT | addgene full sequence | sequence record 491710 | Addgene NGS Result
GATCCACTAGTCCAGTGTGGTGGAATTCTGCAGATCTAGCTAGCATGCCAGAGCCAGCGAAGTCTGCTCC
CGCCCCGAAAAAGGGCTCCAAGAAGGCGGTGACTAAGGCGCAGAAGAAAGGCGGCAAGAAGCGCAAGCGC
AGCCGCAAGGAGAGCTATTCCATCTATGTGTACAAGGTTCTGAAGCAGGTCCACCCTGACACCGGCATTT
CGTCCAAGGCCATGGGCATCATGAATTCGTTTGTGAACGACATTTTCGAGCGCATCGCAGGTGAGGCTTC
CCGCCTGGCGCATTACAACAAGCGCTCGACCATCACCTCCAGGGAGATCCAGACGGCCGTGCGCCTGCTG
CTGCCTGGGGAGTTGGCCAAGCACGCCGTGTCCGAGGGTACTAAGGCCATCACCAAGTACACCAGCGCTA
AGGATCCACCGGTCGCCACCATGGTGAGCAAGGGCGAGGAGGATAACATGGCCATCATTAAGGAGTTCAT
GCGCTTCAAGGTGCACATGGAGGGGTCCGTGAACGGCCACGTGTTCGAGATCGAGGGCGAGGGCGAGGGC
CGCCCCTACGAGGGCACCCAGACCGCCAAGCTGAAGGTGACCAAGGGTGGCCCCCTGCCCTTCACCTGGG
ACATCCTGTCCCCTCAATTCATGTACGGCTCCAATGCCTACGTGAAGCACCCCGCCGACATCCCCGACTA
CTTTAAGCTGTCCTTCCCCGAGGGCTTCAAGTGGGAGCGCGTGATGAAATTCGAGGACGGCGGCGTGGTG
ACCGTGACCCAGGACTCCTCCCTGCAGGACGGTGAGTTCATCTACAAGGTGAAGCTGCGCGGCACCAACT
TCCCCTCCGACGGCCCCGTAATGCAGAAGAAGACCATGGGCTGGGAGGCCCTCTCCGAGCGGATGTACCC
CGAGGACGGCGCCCTGAAGGGCGAGGTCAAGCCGAGAGTGAAGCTGAAGGACGGCGGCCACTACGACGCT
GAGGTCAAGACCACCTACAAGGCCAAGAAGCCCGTGCAGCTGCCCGGCGCCTACAACGTCAACCGCAAGT
TGGACATCACCTCACACAACGAGGACTACACCATCGTGGAACAGTACGAACGTGCCGAGGGCCGCCACTC
CACCGGCGGCATGGACGAGCTGTACAAGTAAGCGGCCGCTTTTTTCCTTATCCAGCACAGTGGCGGCCGC
TCGAGTCTAGAGGGCCCGCGGTTCGAAGGTAAGCCTATCCCTAACCCTCTCCTCGGTCTCGATTCTACGC
GTACCGGTTAGTAATGAGTTTAAACCCGCTGATCAGCCTCGACTGTGCCTTCTAGTTGCCAGCCATCTGT
TGTTTGCCCCTCCCCCGTGCCTTCCTTGACCCTGGAAGGTGCCACTCCCACTGTCCTTTCCTAATAAAAT
GAGGAAATTGCATCGCATTGTCTGAGTAGGTGTCATTCTATTCTGGGGGGTGGGGTGGGGCAGGACAGCA
AGGGGGAGGATTGGGAAGACAATAGCAGGCATGCTGGGGATGCGGTGGGCTCTATGGCTTCTGAGGCGGA
AAGAACCAGCTGGGGCTCTAGGGGGTATCCCC
[124 nt withheld, positions 1573-1696]
C
[91 nt withheld, positions 1698-1788]
AGGGTGATGGTTCACGTACCTAGAAGTTCCTATTCCGAAGTTCCTATTCTCTAGAAAGTATAGGAACTTC
CTTGGCCAAAAAGCCTGAACTCACCGCGACGTCTGTCGAGAAGTTTCTGATCGAAAAGTTCGACAGCGTC
TCCGACCTGATGCAGCTCTCGGAGGGCGAAGAATCTCGTGCTTTCAGCTTCGATGTAGGAGGGCGTGGAT
ATGTCCTGCGGGTAAATAGCTGCGCCGATGGTTTCTACAAAGATCGTTATGTTTATCGGCACTTTGCATC
GGCCGCGCTCCCGATTCCGGAAGTGCTTGACATTGGGGAATTCAGCGAGAGCCTGACCTATTGCATCTCC
CGCCGTGCACAGGGTGTCACGTTGCAAGACCTGCCTGAAACCGAACTGCCCGCTGTTCTGCAGCCGGTCG
CGGAGGCCATGGATGCGATCGCTGCGGCCGATCTTAGCCAGACGAGCGGGTTCGGCCCATTCGGACCGCA
AGGAATCGGTCAATACACTACATGGCGTGATTTCATATGCGCGATTGCTGATCCCCATGTGTATCACTGG
CAAACTGTGATGGACGACACCGTCAGTGCGTCCGTCGCGCAGGCTCTCGATGAGCTGATGCTTTGGGCCG
AGGACTGCCCCGAAGTCCGGCACCTCGTGCACGCGGATTTCGGCTCCAACAATGTCCTGACGGACAATGG
CCGCATAACAGCGGTCATTGACTGGAGCGAGGCGATGTTCGGGGATTCCCAATACGAGGTCGCCAACATC
TTCTTCTGGAGGCCGTGGTTGGCTTGTATGGAGCAGCAGACGCGCTACTTCGAGCGGAGGCATCCGGAGC
TTGCAGGATCGCCGCGGCTCCGGGCGTATATGCTCCGCATTGGTCTTGACCAACTCTATCAGAGCTTGGT
TGACGGCAATTTCGATGATGCAGCTTGGGCGCAGGGTCGATGCGACGCAATCGTCCGATCCGGAGCCGGG
ACTGTCGGGCGTACACAAATCGCCCGCAGAAGCGCGGCCGTCTGGACCGATGGCTGTGTAGAAGTACTCG
CCGATAGTGGAAACCGACGCCCCAGCACTCGTCCGAGGGCAAAGGAATAGCACGTACTACGAGATTTCGA
TTCCACCGCCGCCTTCTATGAAAGGTTGGGCTTCGGAATCGTTTTCCGGGACGCCGGCTGGATGATCCTC
CAGCGCGGGGATCTCATGCTGGAGTTCTTCGCCCACCCCAACTTGTTTATTGCAGCTTATAATGGTTACA
AATAAAGCAATAGCATCACAAATTTCACAAATAAAGCATTTTTTTCACTGCATTCTAGTTGTGGTTTGTC
CAAACTCATCAATGTATCTTATCATGTCTGTATACCGTCGACCTCTAGCTAGAGCTTGGCGTAATCATGG
TCATAGCTGTTTCCTGTGTGAAATTGTTATCCGCTCACAATTCCACACAACATACGAGCCGGAAGCATAA
AGTGTAAAGCCTGGGGTGCCTAATGAGTGAGCTAACTCACATTAATTGCGTTGCGCTCACTGCCCGCTTT
CCAGTCGGGAAACCTGTCGTGCCAGCTGCATTAATGAATCGGCCAACGCGCGGGGAGAGGCGGTTTGCGT
ATTGGGCGCTCTTCCGCTTCCTCGCTCACTGACTCGCTGCGCTCGGTCGTTCGGCTGCGGCGAGCGGTAT
CAGCTCACTCAAAGGCGGTAATACGGTTATCCACAGAATCAGGGGATAACGCAGGAAAGAACATGTGAGC
AAAAGGCCAGCAAAAGGCCAGGAACCGTAAAAAGGCCGCGTTGCTGGCGTTTTTCCATAGGCTCCGCCCC
CCTGACGAGCATCACAAAAATCGACGCTCAAGTCAGAGGTGGCGAAACCCGACAGGACTATAAAGATACC
AGGCGTTTCCCCCTGGAAGCTCCCTCGTGCGCTCTCCTGTTCCGACCCTGCCGCTTACCGGATACCTGTC
CGCCTTTCTCCCTTCGGGAAGCGTGGCGCTTTCTCATAGCTCACGCTGTAGGTATCTCAGTTCGGTGTAG
GTCGTTCGCTCCAAGCTGGGCTGTGTGCACGAACCCCCCGTTCAGCCCGACCGCTGCGCCTTATCCGGTA
ACTATCGTCTTGAGTCCAACCCGGTAAGACACGACTTATCGCCACTGGCAGCAGCCACTGGTAACAGGAT
TAGCAGAGCGAGGTATGTAGGCGGTGCTACAGAGTTCTTGAAGTGGTGGCCTAACTACGGCTACACTAGA
AGAACAGTATTTGGTATCTGCGCTCTGCTGAAGCCAGTTACCTTCGGAAAAAGAGTTGGTAGCTCTTGAT
CCGGCAAACAAACCACCGCTGGTAGCGGTGGTTTTTTTGTTTGCAAGCAGCAGATTACGCGCAGAAAAAA
AGGATCTCAAGAAGATCCTTTGATCTTTTCTACGGGGTCTGACGCTCAGTGGAACGAAAACTCACGTTAA
GGGATTTTGGTCATGAGATTATCAAAAAGGATCTTCACCTAGATCCTTTTAAATTAAAAATGAAGTTTTA
AATCAATCTAAAGTATATATGAGTAAACTTGGTCTGACAGTTACCAATGCTTAATCAGTGAGGCACCTAT
CTCAGCGATCTGTCTATTTCGTTCATCCATAGTTGCCTGACTCCCCGTCGTGTAGATAACTACGATACGG
GAGGGCTTACCATCTGGCCCCAGTGCTGCAATGATACCGCGAGACCCACGCTCACCGGCTCCAGATTTAT
CAGCAATAAACCAGCCAGCCGGAAGGGCCGAGCGCAGAAGTGGTCCTGCAACTTTATCCGCCTCCATCCA
GTCTATTAATTGTTGCCGGGAAGCTAGAGTAAGTAGTTCGCCAGTTAATAGTTTGCGCAACGTTGTTGCC
ATTGCTACAGGCATCGTGGTGTCACGCTCGTCGTTTGGTATGGCTTCATTCAGCTCCGGTTCCCAACGAT
CAAGGCGAGTTACATGATCCCCCATGTTGTGCAAAAAAGCGGTTAGCTCCTTCGGTCCTCCGATCGTTGT
CAGAAGTAAGTTGGCCGCAGTGTTATCACTCATGGTTATGGCAGCACTGCATAATTCTCTTACTGTCATG
CCATCCGTAAGATGCTTTTCTGTGACTGGTGAGTACTCAACCAAGTCATTCTGAGAATAGTGTATGCGGC
GACCGAGTTGCTCTTGCCCGGCGTCAATACGGGATAATACCGCGCCACATAGCAGAACTTTAAAAGTGCT
CATCATTGGAAAACGTTCTTCGGGGCGAAAACTCTCAAGGATCTTACCGCTGTTGAGATCCAGTTCGATG
TAACCCACTCGTGCACCCAACTGATCTTCAGCATCTTTTACTTTCACCAGCGTTTCTGGGTGAGCAAAAA
CAGGAAGGCAAAATGCCGCAAAAAAGGGAATAAGGGCGACACGGAAATGTTGAATACTCATACTCTTCCT
TTTTCAATATTATTGAAGCATTTATCAGGGTTATTGTCTCATGAGCGGATACATATTTGAATGTATTTAG
AAAAATAAACAAATAGGGGTTCCGCGCACATTTCCCCGAAAAGTGCCACCTGACGTCGACGGATCGGGAG
ATCTCCCGATCCCCTATGGTGCACTCTCAGTACAATCTGCTCTGATGCCGCATAGTTAAGCCAGTATCTG
CTCCCTGCTTGTGTGTTGGAGGTCGCTGAGTAGTGCGCGAGCAAAATTTAAGCTACAACAAGGCAAGGCT
TGACCGACAATTGCATGAAGAATCTGCTTAGGGTTAGGCGTTTTGCGCTGCTTCGCGATGTACGGGCCAG
ATATACGCGTTGACATTGATTATTGACTAGGCTTTTGCAAAAAGCTTTGCAAAGATGGATAAAGTTTTAA
ACAGAGAGGAATCTTTGCAGCTAATGGACCTTCTAGGTCTTGAAAGGAGTGGGAATTGGCTCCGGTGCCC
GTCAGTGGGCAGAGCGCACATCGCCCACAGTCCCCGAGAAGTTGGGGGGAGGGGTCGGCAATTGAACCGG
TGCCTAGAGAAGGTGGCGCGGGGTAAACTGGGAAAGTGATGTCGTGTACTGGCTCCGCCTTTTTCCCGAG
GGTGGGGGAGAACCGTATATAAGTGCAGTAGTCGCCGTGAACGTTCTTTTTCGCAACGGGTTTGCCGCCA
GAACACAGGTAAGTGCCGTGTGTGGTTCCCGCGGGCCTGGCCTCTTTACGGGTTATGGCCCTTGCGTGCC
TTGAATTACTTCCACCTGGCTGCAGTACGTGATTCTTGATCCCGAGCTTCGGGTTGGAAGTGGGTGGGAG
AGTTCGAGGCCTTGCGCTTAAGGAGCCCCTTCGCCTCGTGCTTGAGTTGAGGCCTGGCCTGGGCGCTGGG
GCCGCCGCGTGCGAATCTGGTGGCACCTTCGCGCCTGTCTCGCTGCTTTCGATAAGTCTCTAGCCATTTA
AAATTTTTGATGACCTGCTGCGACGCTTTTTTTCTGGCAAGATAGTCTTGTAAATGCGGGCCAAGATCTG
CACACTGGTATTTCGGTTTTTGGGGCCGCGGGCGGCGACGGGGCCCGTGCGTCCCAGCGCACATGTTCGG
CGAGGCGGGGCCTGCGAGCGCGGCCACCGAGAATCGGACGGGGGTAGTCTCAAGCTGGCCGGCCTGCTCT
GGTGCCTGGCCTCGCGCCGCCGTGTATCGCCCCGCCCTGGGCGGCAAGGCTGGCCCGGTCGGCACCAGTT
GCGTGAGCGGAAAGATGGCCGCTTCCCGGCCCTGCTGCAGGGAGCTCAAAATGGAGGACGCGGCGCTCGG
GAGAGCGGGCGGGTGAGTCACCCACACAAAGGAAAAGGGCCTTTCCGTCCTCAGCCGTCGCTTCATGTGA
CTCCACGGAGTACCGGGCGCCGTCCAGGCACCTCGATTAGTTCTCGAGCTTTTGGAGTACGTCGTCTTTA
GGTTGGGGGGAGGGGTTTTATGCGATGGAGTTTCCCCACACTGAGTGGGTGGAGACTGAAGTTAGGCCAG
CTTGGCACTTGATGTAATTCTCCTTGGAATTTGCCCTTTTTGAGTTTGGATCTTGGTTCATTCTCAAGCC
TCAGACAGTGGTTCAAAGTTTTTTTCTTCCATTTCAGGTGTCGTGAGGAATTAGCTTGGTACTAATACGA
CTCACTATAGGGAGACCCAAGCTGGCTAGGTAAGCTTGGTACCGAGCTCG
